Addgene plasmid #228016: pRS416-MET25p-TID-FRB-HA3
Purpose: Expresses TurboID-FRB fusion from MET25 promoter; yeast BioID
Depositing lab: Joseph Reese. Depositing organization: Pennsylvania State University. Publication: Characterization of BioID tagging systems in budding yeast and exploring the interactome of the Ccr4-Not complex. Pfannenstein J, Tyryshkin M, Gulden ME, Doud EH, Mosley AL, Reese JC. G3 (Bethesda). 2024 Sep 13:jkae221. doi: 10.1093/g3journal/jkae221. PubMed 39271111.
Backbone
  Vector backbone: pRS416
  Vector type: Yeast Expression
  Selectable markers: URA3
Growth in bacteria
  Bacterial resistance: Ampicillin, 100 μg/mL
  Growth temperature: 37°C
  Growth strain: DH5alpha
  Copy number: High Copy
Gene/Insert
  Gene/Insert name: TurboID-FRB
  Species: Other
  Promoter: MET25
  Tag / fusion protein: HA tag (C terminal on insert)
  Cloning method: Ligation Independent Cloning
Terms and licenses: Academic/Nonprofit Terms; Industry Terms: Not Available to Industry
How to cite: pRS416-MET25p-TID-FRB-HA3 was a gift from Joseph Reese (Addgene plasmid # 228016 ; http://n2t.net/addgene:228016 ; RRID:Addgene_228016)
