[The description below was written by a language model from this plasmid's Addgene catalogue record and pLannotate feature annotations shown in this document.]
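Description:
pRS416-MET25p-TID-FRB-HA3 is a yeast expression plasmid built on the pRS416 shuttle backbone for proximity-dependent biotinylation (BioID) experiments in budding yeast. In Saccharomyces cerevisiae it is maintained as a centromeric plasmid through a CEN6/ARS element and selected with the URA3 auxotrophic marker, which can also be counterselected with 5-fluoroorotic acid. In E. coli it replicates from a high-copy ColE1/pUC-type origin and confers ampicillin resistance via β-lactamase. The backbone also carries an f1 phage origin and the pBluescript-derived remnants typical of the pRS series: lacZα and multiple cloning site fragments, the lac promoter and operator, and flanking T7 and T3 promoters.

The payload is a single open reading frame driven by the MET25 (MET17) promoter, which is repressed by methionine and so allows expression to be tuned through the medium. The coding region begins with TurboID, annotated in the feature table as E. coli birA because TurboID is an engineered variant of that biotin ligase. It releases activated biotin and thereby labels nearby proteins. TurboID is fused to an FRB domain, the FKBP–rapamycin binding domain of human FRAP/mTOR, which the annotation identifies as the T2098L variant. A C-terminal triple HA epitope tag allows detection. No dedicated terminator is annotated downstream of the tag. Short yeast genomic fragments and a tRNA annotated upstream of the promoter probably came along with the promoter fragment.

The FRB module suggests ligand-induced dimerization, in which the free TurboID fusion is recruited to an FKBP-tagged protein of interest to map its neighbours, although the record states only "yeast BioID". The associated study characterized BioID tagging systems in yeast and explored the Ccr4-Not complex interactome.
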