Features (pLannotate 1.2.2; 25 found; start..end, strand, type, name):
    789..893     -  promoter       AmpR promoter: bla
    930..1433    +  misc_feature   CEN/ARS: S. cerevisiae CEN6 centromere fused to an autonomously replicating sequence
   1501..1536    +  CDS            rop (fragment): Rop protein, which maintains plasmids at low copy number; rop
   1638..1687    +  misc_feature   bom (fragment): basis of mobility region from pBR322
   1695..1910    +  promoter       URA3 promoter: S. cerevisiae URA3
   1911..2714    +  CDS            URA3: orotidine-5'-phosphate decarboxylase, required for uracil biosynthesis; S. cerevisiae URA3; yeast auxotrophic marker, counterselectable with 5-fluoroorotic acid (5-FOA)
   2793..2844    +  misc_feature   bom (fragment): basis of mobility region from pBR322
   2872..3300    -  rep_origin     f1 ori (sequence partly withheld): f1 bacteriophage origin of replication; arrow indicates direction of (+) strand synthesis
   3304..3459    -  CDS            lacZα (fragment): LacZα fragment of β-galactosidase; lacZ fragment
   3467..3485    +  promoter       T7 promoter: promoter for bacteriophage T7 RNA polymerase
   3500..3580    -  CDS            YO192_YEAST (fragment): Experimental evidence at protein level: Swiss-Prot protein existence level 1. From Saccharomyces cerevisiae (strain ATCC 204508 / S288c) (Baker's yeast).
   3559..3705    +  CDS            YE11_YEAST (fragment): Experimental evidence at transcript level: Swiss-Prot protein existence level 2. From Saccharomyces cerevisiae (strain ATCC 204508 / S288c) (Baker's yeast).
   3844..3944    +  ncRNA          tRNA: Accession: RF00005 - tRNA
   3946..4292    +  promoter       MET17 promoter: S. cerevisiae MET17; expression is repressed by methionine; MET15; MET25
   4329..5288    +  CDS            birA: BIRA_ECOLI - Also known as bioR, dhbB. Experimental evidence at protein level: Swiss-Prot protein existence level 1. Acts both as a biotin--[acetyl-CoA-carboxylase] ligase and a biotin-operon repressor. In the presence of ATP, BirA activates biotin to form the BirA-biotinyl-5'-adenylate (BirA-bio-5'-AMP or holoBirA) complex. HoloBirA can either transfer the biotinyl moiety to the biotin carboxyl carrier protein (BCCP) subunit of acetyl-CoA carboxylase, or bind to the biotin operator site and inhibit transcription of the operon. From Escherichia coli (strain K12).
   5313..5591    +  CDS            FRB*: T2098L mutant of FKBP-rapamycin binding domain of human FRAP binds synthetic ligands such as AP21967
   5598..5687    +  CDS            3xHA: three tandem HA epitope tags
   5694..5723    -  misc_feature   MCS (fragment): pBluescript multiple cloning site
   5736..5754    -  promoter       T3 promoter: promoter for bacteriophage T3 RNA polymerase
   5799..5815    -  protein_bind   lac operator: The lac repressor binds to the lac operator to inhibit transcription in E. coli. This inhibition can be relieved by adding lactose or isopropyl-β-D-thiogalactopyranoside (IPTG). lac repressor encoded by lacI
   5823..5853    -  promoter       lac promoter: promoter for the E. coli lac operon
   5868..5889    -  protein_bind   CAP binding site: CAP binding activates transcription in the presence of cAMP. E. coli catabolite activator protein
   5902..5994    -  CDS            lacI (fragment): lac repressor; lacI; The lac repressor binds to the lac operator to inhibit transcription in E. coli. This inhibition can be relieved by adding lactose or isopropyl-β-D-thiogalactopyranoside (IPTG).
   6177..6765    -  rep_origin     ori: high-copy-number ColE1/pMB1/pBR322/pUC origin of replication
   6936..788     -  CDS            AmpR (across the origin): β-lactamase; bla; confers resistance to ampicillin, carbenicillin, and related antibiotics
>Addgene plasmid #228016 | pRS416-MET25p-TID-FRB-HA3 | addgene full sequence | sequence record 453569 | Addgene NGS Result
CCCGTCGTGTAGATAACTACGATACGGGAGGGCTTACCATCTGGCCCCAGTGCTGCAATGATACCGCGAG
ACCCACGCTCACCGGCTCCAGATTTATCAGCAATAAACCAGCCAGCCGGAAGGGCCGAGCGCAGAAGTGG
TCCTGCAACTTTATCCGCCTCCATCCAGTCTATTAATTGTTGCCGGGAAGCTAGAGTAAGTAGTTCGCCA
GTTAATAGTTTGCGCAACGTTGTTGCCATTGCTACAGGCATCGTGGTGTCACGCTCGTCGTTTGGTATGG
CTTCATTCAGCTCCGGTTCCCAACGATCAAGGCGAGTTACATGATCCCCCATGTTGTGCAAAAAAGCGGT
TAGCTCCTTCGGTCCTCCGATCGTTGTCAGAAGTAAGTTGGCCGCAGTGTTATCACTCATGGTTATGGCA
GCACTGCATAATTCTCTTACTGTCATGCCATCCGTAAGATGCTTTTCTGTGACTGGTGAGTACTCAACCA
AGTCATTCTGAGAATAGTGTATGCGGCGACCGAGTTGCTCTTGCCCGGCGTCAATACGGGATAATACCGC
GCCACATAGCAGAACTTTAAAAGTGCTCATCATTGGAAAACGTTCTTCGGGGCGAAAACTCTCAAGGATC
TTACCGCTGTTGAGATCCAGTTCGATGTAACCCACTCGTGCACCCAACTGATCTTCAGCATCTTTTACTT
TCACCAGCGTTTCTGGGTGAGCAAAAACAGGAAGGCAAAATGCCGCAAAAAAGGGAATAAGGGCGACACG
GAAATGTTGAATACTCATACTCTTCCTTTTTCAATATTATTGAAGCATTTATCAGGGTTATTGTCTCATG
AGCGGATACATATTTGAATGTATTTAGAAAAATAAACAAATAGGGGTTCCGCGCACATTTCCCCGAAAAG
TGCCACCTGGGTCCTTTTCATCACGTGCTATAAAAATAATTATAATTTAAATTTTTTAATATAAATATAT
AAATTAAAAATAGAAAGTAAAAAAAGAAATTAAAGAAAAAATAGTTTTTGTTTTCCGAAGATGTAAAAGA
CTCTAGGGGGATCGCCAACAAATACTACCTTTTATCTTGCTCTTCCTGCTCTCAGGTATTAATGCCGAAT
TGTTTCATCTTGTCTGTGTAGAAGACCACACACGAAAATCCTGTGATTTTACATTTTACTTATCGTTAAT
CGAATGTATATCTATTTAATCTGCTTTTCTTGTCTAATAAATATATATGTAAAGTACGCTTTTTGTTGAA
ATTTTTTAAACCTTTGTTTATTTTTTTTTCTTCATTCCGTAACTCTTCTACCTTCTTTATTTACTTTCTA
AAATCCAAATACAAAACATAAAAATAAATAAACACAGAGTAAATTCCCAAATTATTCCATCATTAAAAGA
TACGAGGCGCGTGTAAGTTACAGGCAAGCGATCCGTCTAAGAAACCATTATTATCATGACATTAACCTAT
AAAAATAGGCGTATCACGAGGCCCTTTCGTCTCGCGCGTTTCGGTGATGACGGTGAAAACCTCTGACACA
TGCAGCTCCCGGAGACGGTCACAGCTTGTCTGTAAGCGGATGCCGGGAGCAGACAAGCCCGTCAGGGCGC
GTCAGCGGGTGTTGGCGGGTGTCGGGGCTGGCTTAACTATGCGGCATCAGAGCAGATTGTACTGAGAGTG
CACCATACCACCTTTTCAATTCATCATTTTTTTTTTATTCTTTTTTTTGATTTCGGTTTCCTTGAAATTT
TTTTGATTCGGTAATCTCCGAACAGAAGGAAGAACGAAGGAAGGAGCACAGACTTAGATTGGTATATATA
CGCATATGTAGTGTTGAAGAAACATGAAATTGCCCAGTATTCTTAACCCAACTGCACAGAACAAAAACCT
GCAGGAAACGAAGATAAATCATGTCGAAAGCTACATATAAGGAACGTGCTGCTACTCATCCTAGTCCTGT
TGCTGCCAAGCTATTTAATATCATGCACGAAAAGCAAACAAACTTGTGTGCTTCATTGGATGTTCGTACC
ACCAAGGAATTACTGGAGTTAGTTGAAGCATTAGGTCCCAAAATTTGTTTACTAAAAACACATGTGGATA
TCTTGACTGATTTTTCCATGGAGGGCACAGTTAAGCCGCTAAAGGCATTATCCGCCAAGTACAATTTTTT
ACTCTTCGAAGACAGAAAATTTGCTGACATTGGTAATACAGTCAAATTGCAGTACTCTGCGGGTGTATAC
AGAATAGCAGAATGGGCAGACATTACGAATGCACACGGTGTGGTGGGCCCAGGTATTGTTAGCGGTTTGA
AGCAGGCGGCAGAAGAAGTAACAAAGGAACCTAGAGGCCTTTTGATGTTAGCAGAATTGTCATGCAAGGG
CTCCCTATCTACTGGAGAATATACTAAGGGTACTGTTGACATTGCGAAGAGCGACAAAGATTTTGTTATC
GGCTTTATTGCTCAAAGAGACATGGGTGGAAGAGATGAAGGTTACGATTGGTTGATTATGACACCCGGTG
TGGGTTTAGATGACAAGGGAGACGCATTGGGTCAACAGTATAGAACCGTGGATGATGTGGTCTCTACAGG
ATCTGACATTATTATTGTTGGAAGAGGACTATTTGCAAAGGGAAGGGATGCTAAGGTAGAGGGTGAACGT
TACAGAAAAGCAGGCTGGGAAGCATATTTGAGAAGATGCGGCCAGCAAAACTAAAAAACTGTATTATAAG
TAAATGCATGTATACTAAACTCACAAATTAGAGCTTCAATTTAATTATATCAGTTATTACCCTATGCGGT
GTGAAATACCGCACAGATGCGTAAGGAGAAAATACCGCATCAGGAAATTGTAAGCGTTAATATTTTGTTA
AAATTCGCGTTAAATTTTTGTTAAATCAGCTCATTTTTTAACCAATAGGCCGAAATCGGCAAAATCCCTT
ATAAATCAAAAGAATAGACCGAGATAGGGT
[37 nt withheld, positions 2971-3007]
AAAGAACGTGGACTCCAACGTCAAAGG
[49 nt withheld, positions 3035-3083]
T
[91 nt withheld, positions 3085-3175]
G
[124 nt withheld, positions 3177-3300]
CCATTCGCCATTCAGGCTGCGCAACTGTTGGGAAGGGCGATCGGTGCGGGCCTCTTCGCTATTACGCCAG
CTGGCGAAAGGGGGATGTGCTGCAAGGCGATTAAGTTGGGTAACGCCAGGGTTTTCCCAGTCACGACGTT
GTAAAACGACGGCCAGTGAGCGCGCGTAATACGACTCACTATAGGGCGAATTGGGTACCACTAGAAGTTC
TCCTCGAGGATTTAGGAATCCATAAAAGGGAATCTGCAATTCTACACAATTCTATAAATATTATTATCAT
CGTTTTATATGTTAATATTCATTGATCCTATTACATTATCAATCCTTGCGTTTCAGCTTCCACTAATTTA
GATGACTATTTCTCATCATTTGCGTCATCTTCTAACACCGTATATGATAATATACTAGTAACGTAAATAC
TAGTTAGTAGATGATAGTTGATTTTTATTCCAACACTAAGAAATAATTTCGCCATTTCTTGAATGTATTT
AAAGATATTTAATGCTATAATAGACATTTAAATCCAATTCTTCCAACATACAATGGGAGTTTGGCCGAGT
GGTTTAAGGCGTCAGATTTAGGTGGATTTAACCTCTAAAATCTCTGATATCTTCGGATGCAAGGGTTCGA
ATCCCTTAGCTCTCATTATTTTTTGCTTTTTCTCTTGAGGTCACATGATCGCAAAATGGCAAATGGCACG
TGAAGCTGTCGATATTGGGGAACTGTGGTGGTTGGCAAATGACTAATTAAGTTAGTCAAGGCGCCATCCT
CATGAAAACTGTGTAACATAATAACCGAAGTGTCGAAAAGGTGGCACCTTGTCCAATTGAACACGCTCGA
TGAAAAAAATAAGATATATATAAGGTTAAGTAAAGCGTCTGTTAGAAAGGAAGTTTTTCCTTTTTCTTGC
TCTCTTGTCTTTTCATCTACTATTTCCTTCGTGTAATACAGGGTCGTCAGATACATAGATACAATTCTAT
TACCCCCATCCAAAGCTTAAAATGGCAAGAGATCCGCCTGTGGCCACGATGAAAGATAACACGGTTCCCT
TAAAATTGATAGCCCTTCTTGCCAATGGTGAGTTTCATTCCGGGGAACAACTTGGCGAAACTCTGGGAAT
GAGCAGGGCAGCGATTAACAAGCATATCCAAACCTTGAGAGACTGGGGAGTAGATGTGTTCACCGTGCCT
GGTAAAGGTTATTCTTTGCCGGAACCTATCCCTCTATTAAATGCGAAACAGATACTAGGACAACTGGACG
GTGGTAGTGTTGCCGTATTGCCGGTTGTTGACTCAACCAATCAATACTTGCTGGACAGAATTGGCGAACT
TAAAAGCGGTGATGCGTGTATTGCAGAATATCAGCAAGCAGGGAGAGGCTCAAGAGGTAGGAAATGGTTT
TCACCTTTTGGCGCCAATCTTTACTTAAGTATGTTCTGGCGTTTGAAGAGAGGGCCCGCGGCTATTGGTT
TAGGTCCCGTTATCGGGATAGTTATGGCTGAAGCGCTACGTAAACTTGGGGCCGACAAGGTCAGAGTGAA
GTGGCCTAATGATCTATACTTGCAAGATAGAAAGCTAGCGGGTATCCTGGTGGAGCTAGCGGGAATCACA
GGGGACGCTGCCCAAATAGTAATCGGTGCTGGTATAAATGTCGCAATGCGTAGAGTCGAGGAATCAGTGG
TGAACCAGGGCTGGATCACGTTGCAAGAGGCGGGCATAAACCTGGACCGTAACACCCTTGCAGCGACCCT
AATAAGAGAACTACGTGCTGCATTGGAGCTTTTTGAGCAGGAGGGCCTGGCTCCGTACCTACCCAGGTGG
GAGAAATTAGACAATTTCATAAACCGTCCAGTCAAACTAATAATTGGAGATAAGGAGATTTTCGGTATTT
CTCGTGGGATAGACAAGCAGGGAGCGTTGTTATTAGAACAGGATGGTGTCATTAAACCTTGGATGGGCGG
TGAAATTAGTCTTCGTAGTGCCGAAAAGGCTAGCGGTTCTGGTGGTGCTAGCATCCTCTGGCATGAGATG
TGGCATGAAGGCCTGGAAGAGGCATCTCGTTTGTACTTTGGGGAAAGGAACGTGAAAGGCATGTTTGAGG
TGCTGGAGCCCTTGCATGCTATGATGGAACGGGGCCCCCAGACTCTGAAGGAAACATCCTTTAATCAGGC
CTATGGTCGAGATTTAATGGAGGCCCAAGAGTGGTGCAGGAAGTACATGAAATCAGGGAATGTCAAGGAC
CTCCTCCAAGCCTGGGACCTCTATTATCATGTGTTCCGACGAATCTCAAAGCTCGAGTACCCATACGATG
TTCCTGACTATGCGGGCTATCCGTATGACGTCCCGGACTATGCAGGATCTTATCCATATGACGTTCCAGA
TTACGCTGCTTGATCTAGAGCGGCCGCCACCGCGGTGGAGCTCCAGCTTTTGTTCCCTTTAGTGAGGGTT
AATTGCGCGCTTGGCGTAATCATGGTCATAGCTGTTTCCTGTGTGAAATTGTTATCCGCTCACAATTCCA
CACAACATACGAGCCGGAAGCATAAAGTGTAAAGCCTGGGGTGCCTAATGAGTGAGCTAACTCACATTAA
TTGCGTTGCGCTCACTGCCCGCTTTCCAGTCGGGAAACCTGTCGTGCCAGCTGCATTAATGAATCGGCCA
ACGCGCGGGGAGAGGCGGTTTGCGTATTGGGCGCTCTTCCGCTTCCTCGCTCACTGACTCGCTGCGCTCG
GTCGTTCGGCTGCGGCGAGCGGTATCAGCTCACTCAAAGGCGGTAATACGGTTATCCACAGAATCAGGGG
ATAACGCAGGAAAGAACATGTGAGCAAAAGGCCAGCAAAAGGCCAGGAACCGTAAAAAGGCCGCGTTGCT
GGCGTTTTTCCATAGGCTCCGCCCCCCTGACGAGCATCACAAAAATCGACGCTCAAGTCAGAGGTGGCGA
AACCCGACAGGACTATAAAGATACCAGGCGTTTCCCCCTGGAAGCTCCCTCGTGCGCTCTCCTGTTCCGA
CCCTGCCGCTTACCGGATACCTGTCCGCCTTTCTCCCTTCGGGAAGCGTGGCGCTTTCTCATAGCTCACG
CTGTAGGTATCTCAGTTCGGTGTAGGTCGTTCGCTCCAAGCTGGGCTGTGTGCACGAACCCCCCGTTCAG
CCCGACCGCTGCGCCTTATCCGGTAACTATCGTCTTGAGTCCAACCCGGTAAGACACGACTTATCGCCAC
TGGCAGCAGCCACTGGTAACAGGATTAGCAGAGCGAGGTATGTAGGCGGTGCTACAGAGTTCTTGAAGTG
GTGGCCTAACTACGGCTACACTAGAAGAACAGTATTTGGTATCTGCGCTCTGCTGAAGCCAGTTACCTTC
GGAAAAAGAGTTGGTAGCTCTTGATCCGGCAAACAAACCACCGCTGGTAGCGGTGGTTTTTTTGTTTGCA
AGCAGCAGATTACGCGCAGAAAAAAAGGATCTCAAGAAGATCCTTTGATCTTTTCTACGGGGTCTGACGC
TCAGTGGAACGAAAACTCACGTTAAGGGATTTTGGTCATGAGATTATCAAAAAGGATCTTCACCTAGATC
CTTTTAAATTAAAAATGAAGTTTTAAATCAATCTAAAGTATATATGAGTAAACTTGGTCTGACAGTTACC
AATGCTTAATCAGTGAGGCACCTATCTCAGCGATCTGTCTATTTCGTTCATCCATAGTTGCCTGACTC
